>Addgene plasmid #126266 | pGWB14-LYX048 | addgene full sequence | sequence record 246574 | Addgene NGS Result
TCGGTCTTGCCTTGCTCGTCGGTGATGTACTTCACCAGCTCCGCGAAGTCGCTCTTCTTGATGGAGCGCA
TGGGGACGTGCTTGGCAATCACGCGCACCCCCCGGCCGTTTTAGCGGCTAAAAAAGTCATGGCTCTGCCC
TCGGGCGGACCACGCCCATCATGACCTTGCCAAGCTCGTCCTGCTTCTCTTCGATCTTCGCCAGCAGGGC
GAGGATCGTGGCATCACCGAACCGCGCCGTGCGCGGGTCGTCGGTGAGCCAGAGTTTCAGCAGGCCGCCC
AGGCGGCCCAGGTCGCCATTGATGCGGGCCAGCTCGCGGACGTGCTCATAGTCCACGACGCCCGTGATTT
TGTAGCCCTGGCCGACGGCCAGCAGGTAGGCCGACAGGCTCATGCCGGCCGCCGCCGCCTTTTCCTCAAT
CGCTCTTCGTTCGTCTGGAAGGCAGTACACCTTGATAGGTGGGCTGCCCTTCCTGGTTGGCTTGGTTTCA
TCAGCCATCCGCTTGCCCTCATCTGTTACGCCGGCGGTAGCCGGCCAGCCTCGCAGAGCAGGATTCCCGT
TGAGCACCGCCAGGTGCGAATAAGGGACAGTGAAGAAGGAACACCCGCTCGCGGGTGGGCCTACTTCACC
TATCCTGCCCGGCTGACGCCGTTGGATACACCAAGGAAAGTCTACACGAACCCTTTGGCAAAATCCTGTA
TATCGTGCGAAAAAGGATGGATATACCGAAAAAATCGCTATAATGACCCCGAAGCAGGGTTATGCAGCGG
AAAAGCGCCACGCTTCCCGAAGGGAGAAAGGCGGACAGGTATCCGGTAAGCGGCAGGGTCGGAACAGGAG
AGCGCACGAGGGAGCTTCCAGGGGGAAACGCCTGGTATCTTTATAGTCCTGTCGGGTTTCGCCACCTCTG
ACTTGAGCGTCGATTTTTGTGATGCTCGTCAGGGGGGCGGAGCCTATGGAAAAACGCCAGCAACGCGGCC
TTTTTACGGTTCCTGGCCTTTTGCTGGCCTTTTGCTCACATGTTCTTTCCTGCGTTATCCCCTGATTCTG
TGGATAACCGTATTACCGCCTTTGAGTGAGCTGATACCGCTCGCCGCAGCCGAACGACCGAGCGCAGCGA
GTCAGTGAGCGAGGAAGCGGAAGAGCGCCAGAAGGCCGCCAGAGAGGCCGAGCGCGGCCGTGAGGCTTGG
ACGCTAGGGCAGGGCATGAAAAAGCCCGTAGCGGGCTGCTACGGGCGTCTGACGCGGTGGAAAGGGGGAG
GGGATGTTGTCTACATGGCTCTGCTGTAGTGAGTGGGTTGCGCTCCGGCAGCGGTCCTGATCAATCGTCA
CCCTTTCTCGGTCCTTCAACGTTCCTGACAACGAGCCTCCTTTTCGCCAATCCATCGACAATCACCGCGA
GTCCCTGCTCGAACGCTGCGTCCGGACCGGCTTCGTCGAAGGCGTCTATCGCGGCCCGCAACAGCGGCGA
GAGCGGAGCCTGTTCAACGGTGCCGCCGCGCTCGCCGGCATCGCTGTCGCCGGCCTGCTCCTCAAGCACG
GCCCCAACAGTGAAGTAGCTGATTGTCATCAGCGCATTGACGGCGTCCCCGGCCGAAAAACCCGCCTCGC
AGAGGAAGCGAAGCTGCGCGTCGGCCGTTTCCATCTGCGGTGCGCCCGGTCGCGTGCCGGCATGGATGCG
CGCGCCATCGCGGTAGGCGAGCAGCGCCTGCCTGAAGCTGCGGGCATTCCCGATCAGAAATGAGCGCCAG
TCGTCGTCGGCTCTCGGCACCGAATGCGTATGATTCTCCGCCAGCATGGCTTCGGCCAGTGCGTCGAGCA
GCGCCCGCTTGTTCCTGAAGTGCCAGTAAAGCGCCGGCTGCTGAACCCCCAACCGTTCCGCCAGTTTGCG
TGTCGTCAGACCGTCTACGCCGACCTCGTTCAACAGGTCCAGGGCGGCACGGATCACTGTATTCGGCTGC
AACTTTGTCATGCTTGACACTTTATCACTGATAAACATAATATGTCCACCAACTTATCAGTGATAAAGAA
TCCGCGCGTTCAATCGGACCAGCGGAGGCTGGTCCGGAGGCCAGACGTGAAACCCAACATACCCCTGATC
GTAATTCTGAGCACTGTCGCGCTCGACGCTGTCGGCATCGGCCTGATTATGCCGGTGCTGCCGGGCCTCC
TGCGCGATCTGGTTCACTCGAACGACGTCACCGCCCACTATGGCATTCTGCTGGCGCTGTATGCGTTGGT
GCAATTTGCCTGCGCACCTGTGCTGGGCGCGCTGTCGGATCGTTTCGGGCGGCGGCCAATCTTGCTCGTC
TCGCTGGCCGGCGCCAGATCTGGGGAACCCTGTGGTTGGCATGCACATACAAATGGACGAACGGATAAAC
CTTTTCACGCCCTTTTAAATATCCGATTATTCTAATAAACGCTCTTTTCTCTTAGGTTTACCCGCCAATA
TATCCTGTCAAACACTGATAGTTTAAACGTTGCGATTAAGAATTCGAGCTCGGTACCCCCCTACTCCAAA
AATGTCAAAGATACAGTCTCAGAAGACCAAAGGGCTATTGAGACTTTTCAACAAAGGGTAATTTCGGGAA
ACCTCCTCGGATTCCATTGCCCAGCTATCTGTCACTTCATCGAAAGGACAGTAGAAAAGGAAGGTGGCTC
CTACAAATGCCATCATTGCGATAAAGGAAAGGCTATCATTCAAGATGCCTCTGCCGACAGTGGTCCCAAA
GATGGACCCCCACCCACGAGGAGCATCGTGGAAAAAGAAGACGTTCCAACCACGTCTTCAAAGCAAGTGG
ATTGATGTGACATCTCCACTGACGTAAGGGATGACGCACAATCCCACTATCCTTCGCAAGACCCTTCCTC
TATATAAGGAAGTTCATTTCATTTGGAGAGGACAGCCCAAGCTTCGACTCTAGAGGATCCCCTTAAATCG
ATATGGAACGAGCTATACAAGGAAACGACGCTAGGGAACAAGCTAACAGTGAACGTTGGGATGGAGGATC
AGGAGGTACCACTTCTCCCTTCAAACTTCCTGACGAAAGTCCGAGTTGGACTGAGTGGCGGCTACATAAC
GATGAGACGAATTCGAATCAAGATAATCCCCTTGGTTTCAAGGAAAGCTGGGGTTTCGGGAAAGTTGTAT
TTAAGAGATATCTCAGATACGACAGGACGGAAGCTTCACTGCACAGAGTCCTTGGATCTTGGACGGGAGA
TTCGGTTAACTATGCAGCATCTCGATTTTTCGGTTTCGACCAGATCGGATGTACCTATAGTATTCGGTTT
CGAGGAGTTAGTATCACCGTTTCTGGAGGGTCTCGAACTCTTCAGCATCTCTGTGAGATGGCAATTCGGT
CTAAGCAAGAACTGCTACAGCTTGCCCCAATCGAAGTGGAAAGTAATGTATCAAGAGGATGCCCTGAAGG
TACTCAAACCTTCGAAAAAGAAAGCGAGTAAGTCGAGGGCGAGCTCGAATTCGGTACGCTGAAATCACCA
GTCTCTCTCTACAAATCTATCTCTCTCTATTTTCTCCATAAATAATGTGTGAGTAGTTTCCCGATAAGGG
AAATTAGGGTTCTTATAGGGTTTCGCTCATGTGTTGAGCATATAAGAAACCCTTAGTATGTATTTGTATT
TGTAAAATACTTCTATCAATAAAATTTCTAATTCCTAAAACCAAAATCCAGTACTAAAATCCAGATCTCC
CTGCAGGTCCCCAGATTAGCCTTTTCAATTTCAGAAAGAATGCTAACCCACAGATGGTTAGAGAGGCTTA
CGCAGCAGGTCTCATCAAGACGATCTACCCGAGCAATAATCTCCAGGAAATCAAATACCTTCCCAAGAAG
GTTAAAGATGCAGTCAAAAGATTCAGGACTAACTGCATCAAGAACACAGAGAAAGATATATTTCTCAAGA
TCAGAAGTACTATTCCAGTATGGACGATTCAAGGCTTGCTTCACAAACCAAGGCAAGTAATAGAGATTGG
AGTCTCTAAAAAGGTAGTTCCCACTGAATCAAAGGCCATGGAGTCAAAGATTCAAATAGAGGACCTAACA
GAACTCGCCGTAAAGACTGGCGAACAGTTCATACAGAGTCTCTTACGACTCAATGACAAGAAGAAAATCT
TCGTCAACATGGTGGAGCACGACACACTTGTCTACTCCAAAAATATCAAAGATACAGTCTCAGAAGACCA
AAGGGCAATTGAGACTTTTCAACAAAGGGTAATATCCGGAAACCTCCTCGGATTCCATTGCCCAGCTATC
TGTCACTTTATTGTGAAGATAGTGGAAAAGGAAGGTGGCTCCTACAAATGCCATCATTGCGATAAAGGAA
AGGCCATCGTTGAAGATGCCTCTGCCGACAGTGGTCCCAAAGATGGACCCCCACCCACGAGGAGCATCGT
GGAAAAAGAAGACGTTCCAACCACGTCTTCAAAGCAAGTGGATTGATGTGATATCTCCACTGACGTAAGG
GATGACGCACAATCCCACTATCCTTCGCAAGACCCTTCCTCTATATAAGGAAGTTCATTTCATTTGGAGA
GAACACGGGGGACAAGTTTGTACAAAAAAGCAGGCTCCACCACTAGTATGCCTCTCTCTGAGTTCTTGAA
AATGGCTAGAGGGAAGCTTGAATCTGGCCAGGAAAAAAGGTCATCCACAACTGATCCGTCCTCTAGTCTT
GAGGATGAATTGGTAGAGCTAGTATGGGAAAATGGTCAAATTGTGATGCAAAGTCAGTCCAGCAGAGCTA
AGAAGAGCCCTCCTTTTAGTATTCATACATCAAGCTCTTCGAGAGTTAAAGACAAGTTCACTGGGAATTC
CTCAACCACAAATATCGGAAAATTTGGTGTAATGGACTCTATGTTTGATAATATGCCATTATCTGCGCCC
AATGATGAAATGGAGTTGACGGAAGAGGATGAAGTGGTGCCTTGGTTGAGTTATTCTGCAAATGATAGCC
CACAACAAGATTATAACTCTCCACTGTTTCCAGAAATATCTGGTCTGATGGTCAACGAACCATCTGGTAA
GAGAGGATTTGCATCAATGGATAAGAGAGGTATTTCTAATCAGATGAATGGGGCTTCACATAGTGTTCCC
ATTCGTAACATTGTGAACTCAGAACAAGGAAATGCATCAAAGCTCTCTCCTTCTACATTTAACCTGTTAT
GTTCAGGGGCACCAAAGAAATCTTCGCCACCAATTCTTCCCCTAAGATCACGAGTCTTGGATATTATTAG
CAGTAATTCTAGCTGCAATATGCCAGTTTCCGCTTTTGGATATTCAAATTCAAGTCAAGCTTCAGCTGGT
GTTATCAAAAGCATGAAGATGCAAAAGCAAAATATACCTGGAAATAGCTCCAGTTTGCTGAACTTTGCGC
CTTTCTCAAGACCTATTACTGGGGGTTCAGCTGTTTCAGGCTCGTCTACCATAGGGGCAAGGGGAGCTAT
AGAGAGAGAGAATGGGGGAAGTAGCAGAAATCGTGTTAGTGAGGTACCATTTGAATCATACTTCAGTTCA
GAAAAGGAAAATGATGTCCATTCTCCACCTTATATGGCATCTTCCAAAGTCGAGTCAAAAGGATCTGTCG
GCCTTCACAAGATGGCATGTCCTATTGAACAGTCTGATAATTTATGCGGAGATAGTCCAAGTAATAATGA
CATGTCTCGTGATCAATTTACTTGTTCAAATGCAATCAAAGAATTTCCTGATGGCGAGAAAAATGTTGAA
CCTGTAGTTGTGTGTTCATCTGTATGTTCTGGTAGTAGCGCAGAGAGAGCATCAAGTGATCATCCTCATA
CTTTGAAGAGGAAAACTCGTGACAATGAGGAGTCTGAATTCCAAAGTGAAGATATTGAAGAAGAATCTGT
TGGTATCAAAAGTGCTTATCCTGTTCGAGGAGGTGCAGGTTCAAAGAGAAGCAGAGCTGCAGAAGTGCAT
AATCTGTCTGAGCGGAGGCGAAGGGATAGGATTAATGAGAAGATGCGCGCATTACAGGATCTCATACCAA
ACTGCAATAAGGTGGATAAAGCCTCAATGCTCGATGAAGCTATTGAATACTTGAAGACACTTCAAGTTCA
AGTACAGATGATGTCTATGGGAGCTGGGTTGTGTGCGCCACCAATGATGTTTCCTGCAGGAATTCAATAC
ATGCATGCCGCCAATGTGCCACAATTTTCTCCGATGGGTTTAGGGATGGGAATGGGTTTTGGGATGGGTA
AACTTGAGATGAATGGTGGATCTCCTGGCTGCTCTATTTATCCAATACCCACTATGCAAGGAGCACATCT
TCGCTCCCCACCAGTTTCTGGCTCCGCTACTTTTCCAGGAGTAGCTGGATCTAACCTTCACTCTTTTAGG
CATCCTGGTCAAGGACTTCCTGTGTCGGTATCACCTGCATCTCTGTTTCCTATGGCAGGGCAACCATCAA
CAAATGCAGCTGTGTGTTTAAATATCACAACTGCAGGAGTTCATACAGACATACGGAATACTTCCAACTT
TAGACCCCGAAACCAAGGACACACTAAGAACTCAAATATAATGAATAATGCTGATCCGAGCAGCCCCGGG
GACCCAGCTTTCTTGTACAAAGTGGTTGATAACAGCGGGTTAATTAACATCTTTTACCCATACGATGTTC
CTGACTATGCGGGCTATCCCTATGACGTCCCGGACTATGCAGGATCCTATCCATATGACGTTCCAGATTA
CGCTGCTCAGTGCAGCGCTTAGAGCTCGAATTTCCCCGATCGTTCAAACATTTGGCAATAAAGTTTCTTA
AGATTGAATCCTGTTGCCGGTCTTGCGATGATTATCATATAATTTCTGTTGAATTACGTTAAGCATGTAA
TAATTAACATGTAATGCATGACGTTATTTATGAGATGGGTTTTTATGATTAGAGTCCCGCAATTATACAT
TTAATACGCGATAGAAAACAAAATATAGCGCGCAAACTAGGATAAATTATCGCGCGCGGTGTCATCTATG
TTACTAGATCGGGAATTAGCTTCATCAACGCAAGACATGCGCACGACCGTCTGACAGGAGAGGAATTTCC
GACGAGCACAGAAAGGACTTGCTCTTGGACGTAGGCCTATTTCTCAGGCACATGTATCAAGTGTTCGGAC
GTGGGTTTTCGATGGTGTATCAGCCGCCGCCAACTGGGAGATGAGGAGGCTTTCTTGGGGGGCAGTCAGC
AGTTCATTTCACAAGACAGAGGAACTTGTAAGGAGATGCACTGATTTATCTTGGCGCAAACCAGCAGGAC
GAATTAGTGGGAATAGCCCGCGAATATCTAAGTTATGCCTGTCGGCATGAGCAGAAACTTCCAATTCGAA
ACAGTTTGGAGAGGTTGTTTTTGGGCATACCTTTTGTTAGTCAGCCTCTCGATTGCTCATCGTCATTACA
CAGTACCGAAGTTTGATCGATCTAGTAACATAGATGACACCGCGCGCGATAATTTATCCTAGTTTGCGCG
CTATATTTTGTTTTCTATCGCGTATTAAATGTATAATTGCGGGACTCTAATCATAAAAACCCATCTCATA
AATAACGTCATGCATTACATGTTAATTATTACATGCTTAACGTAATTCAACAGAAATTATATGATAATCA
TCGCAAGACCGGCAACAGGATTCAATCTTAAGAAACTTTATTGCCAAATGTTTGAACGATCTGCTTCGAC
GCACTCCTTCTTTACTCCACCATCTCGTCCTTATTGAAAACGTGGGTAGCACCAAAACGAATCAAGTCGC
TGGAACTGAAGTTACCAATCACGCTGGATGATTTGCCAGTTGGATTAATCTTGCCTTTCCCCGCATGAAT
AATATTGATGAATGCATGCGTGAGGGGTATTTCGATTTTGGCAATAGCTGCAATTGCCGCGACATCCTCC
AACGAGCATAATTCTTCAGAAAAATAGCGATGTTCCATGTTGTCAGGGCATGCATGATGCACGTTATGAG
GTGACGGTGCTAGGCAGTATTCCCTCAAAGTTTCATAGTCAGTATCATATTCATCATTGCATTCCTGCAA
GAGAGAATTGAGACGCAATCCACACGCTGCGGCAACCTTCCGGCGTTCGTGGTCTATTTGCTCTTGGACG
TTGCAAACGTAAGTGTTGGATCCCGGTCGGCATCTACTCTATTCCTTTGCCCTCGGACGAGTGCTGGGGC
GTCGGTTTCCACTATCGGCGAGTACTTCTACACAGCCATCGGTCCAGACGGCCGCGCTTCTGCGGGCGAT
TTGTGTACGCCCGACAGTCCCGGCTCCGGATCGGACGATTGCGTCGCATCGACCCTGCGCCCAAGCTGCA
TCATCGAAATTGCCGTCAACCAAGCTCTGATAGAGTTGGTCAAGACCAATGCGGAGCATATACGCCCGGA
GCCGCGGCGATCCTGCAAGCTCCGGATGCCTCCGCTCGAAGTAGCGCGTCTGCTGCTCCATACAAGCCAA
CCACGGCCTCCAGAAGAAGATGTTGGCGACCTCGTATTGGGAATCCCCGAACATCGCCTCGCTCCAGTCA
ATGACCGCTGTTATGCGGCCATTGTCCGTCAGGACATTGTTGGAGCCGAAATCCGCGTGCACGAGGTGCC
GGACTTCGGGGCAGTCCTCGGCCCAAAGCATCAGCTCATCGAGAGCCTGCGCGACGGACGCACTGACGGT
GTCGTCCATCACAGTTTGCCAGTGATACACATGGGGATCAGCAATCGCGCATATGAAATCACGCCATGTA
GTGTATTGACCGATTCCTTGCGGTCCGAATGGGCCGAACCCGCTCGTCTGGCTAAGATCGGCCGCAGCGA
TCGCATCCATGGCCTCCGCGACCGGCTGCAGAACAGCGGGCAGTTCGGTTTCAGGCAGGTCTTGCAACGT
GACACCCTGTGCACGGCGGGAGATGCAATAGGTCAGGCTCTCGCTGAATTCCCCAATGTCAAGCACTTCC
GGAATCGGGAGCGCGGCCGATGCAAAGTGCCGATAAACATAACGATCTTTGTAGAAACCATCGGCGCAGC
TATTTACCCGCAGGACATATCCACGCCCTCCTACATCGAAGCTGAAAGCACGAGATTCTTCGCCCTCCGA
GAGCTGCATCAGGTCGGAGACGCTGTCGAACTTTTCGATCAGAAACTTCTCGACAGACGTCGCGGTGAGT
TCAGGCTTTTTCATATCGGGGTCGTCCTCTCCAAATGAAATGAACTTCCTTATATAGAGGAAGGGTCTTG
CGAAGGATAGTGGGATTGTGCGTCATCCCTTACGTCAGTGGAGATATCACATCAATCCACTTGCTTTGAA
GACGTGGTTGGAACGTCTTCTTTTTCCACGATGCTCCTCGTGGGTGGGGGTCCATCTTTGGGACCACTGT
CGGCAGAGGCATCTTGAACGATAGCCTTTCCTTTATCGCAATGATGGCATTTGTAGGTGCCACCTTCCTT
TTCTACTGTCCTTTTGATGAAGTGACAGATAGCTGGGCAATGGAATCCGAGGAGGTTTCCCGATATTACC
CTTTGTTGAAAAGTCTCAATAGCCCTTTGGTCTTCTGAGACTGTATCTTTGATATTCTTGGAGTAGACGA
GAGTGTCGTGCTCCACCATGTTGACGGATCTCTAGGACGCGTCCTAGAAGCTAATTCACTGGCCGTCGTT
TTACAACGTCGTGACTGGGAAAACCCTGGCGTTACCCAACTTAATCGCCTTGCAGCACATCCCCCTTTCG
CCAGCTGGCGTAATAGCGAAGAGGCCCGCACCGATCGCCCTTCCCAACAGTTGCGCAGCCTGAATG
[44 nt withheld, positions 9797-9840]
C
[141 nt withheld, positions 9842-9982]
CCTTTGACGTTGGAGTCCACGTTCTTT
[37 nt withheld, positions 10010-10046]
ACCCTATCTCGGGCTATTCTTTTGATTTATAAGGGATTTTGCCGATTTCGGAACCACCATCAAACAGGAT
TTTCGCCTGCTGGGGCAAACCAGCGTGGACCGCTTGCTGCAACTCTCTCAGGGCCAGGCGGTGAAGGGCA
ATCAGCTGTTGCCCGTCTCACTGGTGAAAAGAAAAACCACCCCAGTACATTAAAAACGTCCGCAATGTGT
TATTAAGTTGTCTAAGCGTCAATTTGTTTACACCACAATATATCCTGCCACCAGCCAGCCAACAGCTCCC
CGACCGGCAGCTCGGCACAAAATCACCACTCGATACAGGCAGCCCATCAGTCCGGGACGGCGTCAGCGGG
AGAGCCGTTGTAAGGCGGCAGACTTTGCTCATGTTACCGATGCTATTCGGAAGAACGGCAACTAAGCTGC
CGGGTTTGAAACACGGATGATCTCGCGGAGGGTAGCATGTTGATTGTAACGATGACAGAGCGTTGCTGCC
TGTGATCAAATATCATCTCCCTCGCAGAGATCCGAATTATCAGCCTTCTTATTCATTTCTCGCTTAACCG
TGACAGGCTGTCGATCTTGAGAACTATGCCGACATAATAGGAAATCGCTGGATAAAGCCGCTGAGGAAGC
TGAGTGGCGCTATTTCTTTAGAAGTGAACGTTGACGATATCAACTCCCCTATCCATTGCTCACCGAATGG
TACAGGTCGGGGACCCGAAGTTCCGACTGTCGGCCTGATGCATCCCCGGCTGATCGACCCCAGATCTGGG
GCTGAGAAAGCCCAGTAAGGAAACAACTGTAGGTTCGAGTCGCGAGATCCCCCGGAACCAAAGGAAGTAG
GTTAAACCCGCTCCGATCAGGCCGAGCCACGCCAGGCCGAGAACATTGGTTCCTGTAGGCATCGGGATTG
GCGGATCAAACACTAAAGCTACTGGAACGAGCAGAAGTCCTCCGGCCGCCAGTTGCCAGGCGGTAAAGGT
GAGCAGAGGCACGGGAGGTTGCCACTTGCGGGTCAGCACGGTTCCGAACGCCATGGAAACCGCCCCCGCC
AGGCCCGCTGCGACGCCGACAGGATCTAGCGCTGCGTTTGGTGTCAACACCAACAGCGCCACGCCCGCAG
TTCCGCAAATAGCCCCCAGGACCGCCATCAATCGTATCGGGCTACCTAGCAGAGCGGCAGAGATGAACAC
GACCATCAGCGGCTGCACAGCGCCTACCGTCGCCGCGACCCCGCCCGGCAGGCGGTAGACCGAAATAAAC
AACAAGCTCCAGAATAGCGAAATATTAAGTGCGCCGAGGATGAAGATGCGCATCCACCAGATTCCCGTTG
GAATCTGTCGGACGATCATCACGAGCAATAAACCCGCCGGCAACGCCCGCAGCAGCATACCGGCGACCCC
TCGGCCTCGCTGTTCGGGCTCCACGAAAACGCCGGACAGATGCGCCTTGTGAGCGTCCTTGGGGCCGTCC
TCCTGTTTGAAGACCGACAGCCCAATGATCTCGCCGTCGATGTAGGCGCCGAATGCCACGGCATCTCGCA
ACCGTTCAGCGAACGCCTCCATGGGCTTTTTCTCCTCGTGCTCGTAAACGGACCCGAACATCTCTGGAGC
TTTCTTCAGGGCCGACAATCGGATCTCGCGGAAATCCTGCACGTCGGCCGCTCCAAGCCGTCGAATCTGA
GCCTTAATCACAATTGTCAATTTTAATCCTCTGTTTATCGGCAGTTCGTAGAGCGCGCCGTGCGTCCCGA
GCGATACTGAGCGAAGCAAGTGCGTCGAGCAGTGCCCGCTTGTTCCTGAAATGCCAGTAAAGCGCTGGCT
GCTGAACCCCCAGCCGGAACTGACCCCACAAGGCCCTAGCGTTTGCAATGCACCAGGTCATCATTGACCC
AGGCGTGTTCCACCAGGCCGCTGCCTCGCAACTCTTCGCAGGCTTCGCCGACCTGCTCGCGCCACTTCTT
CACGCGGGTGGAATCCGATCCGCACATGAGGCGGAAGGTTTCCAGCTTGAGCGGGTACGGCTCCCGGTGC
GAGCTGAAATAGTCGAACATCCGTCGGGCCGTCGGCGACAGCTTGCGGTACTTCTCCCATATGAATTTCG
TGTAGTGGTCGCCAGCAAACAGCACGACGATTTCCTCGTCGATCAGGACCTGGCAACGGGACGTTTTCTT
GCCACGGTCCAGGACGCGGAAGCGGTGCAGCAGCGACACCGATTCCAGGTGCCCAACGCGGTCGGACGTG
AAGCCCATCGCCGTCGCCTGTAGGCGCGACAGGCATTCCTCGGCCTTCGTGTAATACCGGCCATTGATCG
ACCAGCCCAGGTCCTGGCAAAGCTCGTAGAACGTGAAGGTGATCGGCTCGCCGATAGGGGTGCGCTTCGC
GTACTCCAACACCTGCTGCCACACCAGTTCGTCATCGTCGGCCCGCAGCTCGACGCCGGTGTAGGTGATC
TTCACGTCCTTGTTGACGTGGAAAATGACCTTGTTTTGCAGCGCCTCGCGCGGGATTTTCTTGTTGCGCG
TGGTGAACAGGGCAGAGCGGGCCGTGTCGTTTGGCATCGCTCGCATCGTGTCCGGCCACGGCGCAATATC
GAACAAGGAAAGCTGCATTTCCTTGATCTGCTGCTTCGTGTGTTTCAGCAACGCGGCCTGCTTGGCCTCG
CTGACCTGTTTTGCCAGGTCCTCGCCGGCGGTTTTTCGCTTCTTGGTCGTCATAGTTCCTCGCGTGTCGA
TGGTCATCGACTTCGCCAAACCTGCCGCCTCCTGTTCGAGACGACGCGAACGCTCCACGGCGGCCGATGG
CGCGGGCAGGGCAGGGGGAGCCAGTTGCACGCTGTCGCGCTCGATCTTGGCCGTAGCTTGCTGGACCATC
GAGCCGACGGACTGGAAGGTTTCGCGGGGCGCACGCATGACGGTGCGGCTTGCGATGGTTTCGGCATCCT
CGGCGGAAAACCCCGCGTCGATCAGTTCTTGCCTGTATGCCTTCCGGTCAAACGTCCGATTCATTCACCC
TCCTTGCGGGATTGCCCCGACTCACGCCGGGGCAATGTGCCCTTATTCCTGATTTGACCCGCCTGGTGCC
TTGGTGTCCAGATAATCCACCTTATCGGCAATGAAGTCGGTCCCGTAGACCGTCTGGCCGTCCTTCTCGT
ACTTGGTATTCCGAATCTTGCCCTGCACGAATACCAGCGACCCCTTGCCCAAATACTTGCCGTGGGCCTC
GGCCTGAGAGCCAAAACACTTGATGCGGAAGAAGTCGGTGCGCTCCTGCTTGTCGCCGGCATCGTTGCGC
CACATCTAGGTACTAAAACAATTCATCCAGTAAAATATAATATTTTATTTTCTCCCAATCAGGCTTGATC
CCCAGTAAGTCAAAAAATAGCTCGACATACTGTTCTTCCCCGATATCCTCCCTGATCGACCGGACGCAGA
AGGCAATGTCATACCACTTGTCCGCCCTGCCGCTTCTCCCAAGATCAATAAAGCCACTTACTTTGCCATC
TTTCACAAAGATGTTGCTGTCTCCCAGGTCGCCGTGGGAAAAGACAAGTTCCTCTTCGGGCTTTTCCGTC
TTTAAAAAATCATACAGCTCGCGCGGATCTTTAAATGGAGTGTCTTCTTCCCAGTTTTCGCAATCCACAT
CGGCCAGATCGTTATTCAGTAAGTAATCCAATTCGGCTAAGCGGCTGTCTAAGCTATTCGTATAGGGACA
ATCCGATATGTCGATGGAGTGAAAGAGCCTGATGCACTCCGCATACAGCTCGATAATCTTTTCAGGGCTT
TGTTCATCTTCATACTCTTCCGAGCAAAGGACGCCATCGGCCTCACTCATGAGCAGATTGCTCCAGCCAT
CATGCCGTTCAAAGTGCAGGACCTTTGGAACAGGCAGCTTTCCTTCCAGCCATAGCATCATGTCCTTTTC
CCGTTCCACATCATAGGTGGTCCCTTTATACCGGCTGTCCGTCATTTTTAAATATAGGTTTTCATTTTCT
CCCACCAGCTTATATACCTTAGCAGGAGACATTCCTTCCGTATCTTTTACGCAGCGGTATTTTTCGATCA
GTTTTTTCAATTCCGGTGATATTCTCATTTTAGCCATTTATTATTTCCTTCCTCTTTTCTACAGTATTTA
AAGATACCCCAAGAAGCTAATTATAACAAGACGAACTCCAATTCACTGTTCCTTGCATTCTAAAACCTTA
AATACCAGAAAACAGCTTTTTCAAAGTTGTTTTCAAAGTTGGCGTATAACATAGTATCGACGGAGCCGAT
TTTGAAACCACAATTATGGGTGATGCTGCCAACTTACTGATTTAGTGTATGATGGTGTTTTTGAGGTGCT
CCAGTGGCTTCTGTTTCTATCAGCTGTCCCTCCTGTTCAGCTACTGACGGGGTGGTGCGTAACGGCAAAA
GCACCGCCGGACATCAGCGCTATCTCTGCTCTCACTGCCGTAAAACATGGCAACTGCAGTTCACTTACAC
CGCTTCTCAACCCGGTACGCACCAGAAAATCATTGATATGGCCATGAATGGCGTTGGATGCCGGGCAACA
GCCCGCATTATGGGCGTTGGCCTCAACACGATTTTACGTCACTTAAAAAACTCAGGCCGCAGTCGGTAAC
CTCGCGCATACAGCCGGGCAGTGACGTCATCGTCTGCGCGGAAATGGACGAACAGTGGGGCTATGTCGGG
GCTAAATCGCGCCAGCGCTGGCTGTTTTACGCGTATGACAGTCTCCGGAAGACGGTTGTTGCGCACGTAT
TCGGTGAACGCACTATGGCGACGCTGGGGCGTCTTATGAGCCTGCTGTCACCCTTTGACGTGGTGATATG
GATGACGGATGGCTGGCCGCTGTATGAATCCCGCCTGAAGGGAAAGCTGCACGTAATCAGCAAGCGATAT
ACGCAGCGAATTGAGCGGCATAACCTGAATCTGAGGCAGCACCTGGCACGGCTGGGACGGAAGTCGCTGT
CGTTCTCAAAATCGGTGGAGCTGCATGACAAAGTCATCGGGCATTATCTGAACATAAAACACTATCAATA
AGTTGGAGTCATTACCCAATTATGATAGAATTTACAAGCTATAAGGTTATTGTCCTGGGTTTCAAGCATT
AGTCCATGCAAGTTTTTATGCTTTGCCCATTCTATAGATATATTGATAAGCGCGCTGCCTATGCCTTGCC
CCCTGAAATCCTTACATACGGCGATATCTTCTATATAAAAGATATATTATCTTATCAGTATTGTCAATAT
ATTCAAGGCAATCTGCCTCCTCATCCTCTTCATCCTCTTCGTCTTGGTAGCTTTTTAAATATGGCGCTTC
ATAGAGTAATTCTGTAAAGGTCCAATTCTCGTTTTCATACCTCGGTATAATCTTACCTATCACCTCAAAT
GGTTCGCTGGGTTTATCGCACCCCCGAACACGAGCACGGCACCCGCGACCACTATGCCAAGAATGCCCAA
GGTAAAAATTGCCGGCCCCGCCATGAAGTCCGTGAATGCCCCGACGGCCGAAGTGAAGGGCAGGCCGCCA
CCCAGGCCGCCGCCCTCACTGCCCGGCACCTGGTCGCTGAATGTCGATGCCAGCACCTGCGGCACGTCAA
TGCTTCCGGGCGTCGCGCTCGGGCTGATCGCCCATCCCGTTACTGCCCCGATCCCGGCAATGGCAAGGAC
TGCCAGCGCTGCCATTTTTGGGGTGAGGCCGTTCGCGGCCGAGGGGCGCAGCCCCTGGGGGGATGGGAGG
CCCGCGTTAGCGGGCCGGGAGGGTTCGAGAAGGGGGGGCACCCCCCTTCGGCGTGCGCGGTCACGCGCAC
AGGGCGCAGCCCTGGTTAAAAACAAGGTTTATAAATATTGGTTTAAAAGCAGGTTAAAAGACAGGTTAGC
GGTGGCCGAAAAACGGGCGGAAACCCTTGCAAATGCTGGATTTTCTGCCTGTGGACAGCCCCTCAAATGT
CAATAGGTGCGCCCCTCATCTGTCAGCACTCTGCCCCTCAAGTGTCAAGGATCGCGCCCCTCATCTGTCA
GTAGTCGCGCCCCTCAAGTGTCAATACCGCAGGGCACTTATCCCCAGGCTTGTCCACATCATCTGTGGGA
AACTCGCGTAAAATCAGGCGTTTTCGCCGATTTGCGAGGCTGGCCAGCTCCACGTCGCCGGCCGAAATCG
AGCCTGCCCCTCATCTGTCAACGCCGCGCCGGGTGAGTCGGCCCCTCAAGTGTCAACGTCCGCCCCTCAT
CTGTCAGTGAGGGCCAAGTTTTCCGCGAGGTATCCACAACGCCGGCGGCCGCGGTGTCTCGCACACGGCT
TCGACGGCGTTTCTGGCGCGTTTGCAGGGCCATAGACGGCCGCCAGCCCAGCGGCGAGGGCAACCAGCCC
GGTGAGCGTCGGAAAGGCGC
Features (pLannotate 1.2.2; 36 found; start..end, strand, type, name):
      3..89      -  CDS            traI (fragment): TRAI6_ECOLX - Experimental evidence at protein level: Swiss-Prot protein existence level 1. The initiation process of transfer DNA synthesis requires the interaction of at least three plasmid-specific components (TraH, I, and J) at the transfer origin resulting in the assembly of a specialised nucleoprotein complex - the relaxosome. Site- and strand-specific cleavage at the transfer origin is dependent on TraI and TraJ. From Escherichia coli.
    127..498     -  CDS            traJ: oriT-recognizing protein; traJ
    531..640     -  oriT           oriT: incP origin of transfer
    772..962     +  rep_origin     ori (fragment): high-copy-number ColE1/pMB1/pBR322/pUC origin of replication
   1321..1971    -  CDS            TetR: tetracycline resistance regulatory protein; tetR
   2077..2326    +  CDS            TcR (fragment): tetracycline efflux protein; tetA; confers resistance to tetracycline
   2436..2460    -  misc_feature   RB T-DNA repeat: right border repeat from nopaline C58 T-DNA
   2490..2508    +  misc_feature   MCS (fragment): pUC18/19 multiple cloning site
   2559..2904    +  promoter       CaMV 35S promoter: strong constitutive promoter from cauliflower mosaic virus
   2856..2902    +  promoter       minimal CaMV 35S promoter: minimal 35S promoter from cauliflower mosaic virus
   2914..2932    -  misc_feature   MCS (fragment): pUC18/19 multiple cloning site
   2943..3458    +  CDS            P19_TBSVC: Experimental evidence at protein level: Swiss-Prot protein existence level 1. Acts as a suppressor of RNA-mediated gene silencing, also known as post-transcriptional gene silencing (PTGS), a mechanism of plant viral defense that limits the accumulation of viral RNAs. Binds to short interfering RNAs (siRNAs) with high affinity. Acts as a molecular caliper to specifically select siRNAs based on the length of the duplex region of the RNA (By similarity). From Tomato bushy stunt virus (strain Cherry) (TBSV).
   3531..3707    +  polyA_signal   CaMV poly(A) signal: cauliflower mosaic virus polyadenylation signal
   4210..4551    +  promoter       CaMV 35S promoter: strong constitutive promoter from cauliflower mosaic virus
   4562..4586    +  protein_bind   attB1: mutant version of attB; recombination site for the Gateway® BP reaction BP Clonase™
   5768..6205    +  CDS            PIL13 (fragment): PIL13_ORYSJ - Also known as BHLH152 From Oryza sativa subsp. japonica (Rice).
   6582..6606    -  protein_bind   attB2: mutant version of attB; recombination site for the Gateway® BP reaction BP Clonase™
   6635..6724    +  CDS            3xHA: three tandem HA epitope tags
   6758..7010    +  terminator     NOS terminator: nopaline synthase terminator and poly(A) signal
   7439..7691    -  terminator     NOS terminator: nopaline synthase terminator and poly(A) signal
   7715..8143    -  CDS            nos (fragment): DHNO_AGRT7 - Protein inferred from homology: Swiss-Prot protein existence level 3. From Agrobacterium tumefaciens (strain T37).
   8159..9184    -  CDS            HygR: aminoglycoside phosphotransferase from E. coli; aph(4)-Ia; confers resistance to hygromycin
   9194..9538    -  promoter       CaMV 35S promoter: strong constitutive promoter from cauliflower mosaic virus
   9195..9241    -  promoter       minimal CaMV 35S promoter: minimal 35S promoter from cauliflower mosaic virus
   9644..9799    +  CDS            lacZα (fragment) (sequence partly withheld): LacZα fragment of β-galactosidase; lacZ fragment
   9797..10097   +  rep_origin     M13 ori (fragment) (sequence partly withheld): M13 bacteriophage origin of replication; arrow indicates direction of (+) strand synthesis
  10098..10228   +  CDS            lacI (fragment): lac repressor; lacI; The lac repressor binds to the lac operator to inhibit transcription in E. coli. This inhibition can be relieved by adding lactose or isopropyl-β-D-thiogalactopyranoside (IPTG).
  10282..10306   -  misc_feature   LB T-DNA repeat: left border repeat from nopaline C58 T-DNA
  11763..11882   -  CDS            tetR (fragment): TETR1_ECOLX - Experimental evidence at protein level: Swiss-Prot protein existence level 1. TetR is the repressor of the tetracycline resistance element; its N-terminal region forms a helix-turn-helix structure and binds DNA. Binding of tetracycline to TetR reduces the repressor affinity for the tetracycline resistance gene (tetA) promoter operator sites. From Escherichia coli.
  11902..13050   -  CDS            trfA: trans-acting replication protein that binds to and activates oriV
  13349..14143   -  CDS            KanR: aminoglycoside phosphotransferase; aphA-3; confers resistance to kanamycin
  14335..15102   +  mobile_element IS1: prokaryotic transposable element IS1
  15111..15260   -  CDS            satA (fragment): STA_BACSU - Also known as yyaR. Experimental evidence at protein level: Swiss-Prot protein existence level 1. Involved in resistance to streptothricin, a broad-spectrum antibiotic produced by streptomycetes. Detoxifies streptothricin via acetylation of the beta amino group of the first beta-lysyl moiety of streptothricin. From Bacillus subtilis (strain 168).
  15259..15453   -  CDS            satA (fragment): STA_BACSU - Also known as yyaR. Experimental evidence at protein level: Swiss-Prot protein existence level 1. Involved in resistance to streptothricin, a broad-spectrum antibiotic produced by streptomycetes. Detoxifies streptothricin via acetylation of the beta amino group of the first beta-lysyl moiety of streptothricin. From Bacillus subtilis (strain 168).
  15456..15731   -  CDS            klaC (fragment): KLAC_ECOLX - Also known as telB. Protein predicted: Swiss-Prot protein existence level 4. Belongs to the kla operon, which is associated with cryptic tellurite resistance, and IncW plasmid fertility inhibition. From Escherichia coli.
  15795..16426   -  rep_origin     oriV: incP origin of replication
