[The description below was written by a language model from this plasmid's Addgene catalogue record and pLannotate feature annotations shown in this document.]
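Description:
pGWB14-LYX048 is a plant binary expression plasmid built on the pGWB14 backbone, designed for Agrobacterium-mediated transient or stable expression of a Nicotiana benthamiana transcription factor (gene model Niben101Scf09353g03003.1) carrying a C-terminal HA tag. The backbone is of the broad-host-range IncP type. An oriV origin with the trfA replication protein supports low-copy maintenance in both E. coli and Agrobacterium, and oriT with traJ allows mobilisation. Bacterial selection is by kanamycin through an aphA-3 gene. The annotation also picks up backbone remnants, including tetR/tetA fragments, an IS1 element and a partial ColE1-type origin.

Three plant expression units lie between the nopaline-type right and left T-DNA border repeats. The main cassette places the transcription factor coding region, flanked by attB1 and attB2 sites, downstream of a CaMV 35S promoter. It runs into a 3xHA epitope and ends at a NOS terminator. The catalogue lists Gibson cloning as the assembly method. Part of the insert is annotated by similarity to a rice bHLH protein (PIL13), which suggests, without establishing, that the factor belongs to the bHLH family. A second 35S-driven unit encodes the tomato bushy stunt virus P19 protein with a CaMV polyadenylation signal. P19 binds siRNAs and suppresses post-transcriptional gene silencing, which typically raises expression in leaf infiltration experiments. This cassette appears in the sequence annotation but is not mentioned in the catalogue fields. The third unit, in the opposite orientation, is a 35S-driven hygromycin phosphotransferase gene with a NOS terminator, for selecting stable transformants. The HA tag allows detection or immunoprecipitation of the expressed factor, although the record does not specify particular downstream assays.
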