Addgene plasmid #126266: pGWB14-LYX048
Purpose: With a Nicotiana benthamiana transcription factor in PGWB14 backbone, for Agrobacterium mediated transient or stable expression corresponding transcription factor fused with a C-terminal HA tag.
Depositing lab: Silin Zhong. Depositing organization: Chinese University of Hong Kong.
Backbone
  Vector backbone: pGWB14
  Vector type: Plant Expression
  Selectable markers: Hygromycin
Growth in bacteria
  Bacterial resistance: Kanamycin, 50 μg/mL
  Growth temperature: 37°C
  Growth strain: DH5alpha
  Copy number: Low Copy
Gene/Insert
  Gene/Insert name: Niben101Scf09353g03003.1
  Species: Nicotiana benthamiana
  Promoter: CaMV 35S
  Tag / fusion protein: HA (C terminal on insert)
  Cloning method: Gibson Cloning
Terms and licenses: Academic/Nonprofit Terms; Industry Terms: Not Available to Industry
How to cite: pGWB14-LYX048 was a gift from Silin Zhong (Addgene plasmid # 126266 ; http://n2t.net/addgene:126266 ; RRID:Addgene_126266)
